>Addgene plasmid #102829 | pDEST14-Cys-SpyCatcher002 | addgene full sequence | sequence record 200986 | Addgene NGS Result
TAATACGACTCACTATAGGGAGACCACAACGGTTTCCCTCTAGAAATAATTTTGTTTAACTTTAAGAAGG
AGATATACATATGTCGTACTACCATCACCATCACCATCACGATTGCGACATCCCAACGACCGAAAACCTG
TATTTTCAGGGCGCCATGGTAACCACCTTATCAGGTTTATCAGGTGAGCAAGGTCCGTCCGGTGATATGA
CAACTGAAGAAGATAGTGCTACCCATATTAAATTCTCAAAACGTGATGAGGACGGCCGTGAGTTAGCTGG
TGCAACTATGGAGTTGCGTGATTCATCTGGTAAAACTATTAGTACATGGATTTCAGATGGACATGTGAAG
GATTTCTACCTGTATCCAGGAAAATATACATTTGTCGAAACCGCAGCACCAGACGGTTATGAGGTAGCAA
CTGCTATTACCTTTACAGTTAATGAGCAAGGTCAGGTTACTGTAAATGGCGAAGCAACTAAAGGTGACGC
TCATACTGGATCCAGTGGTAGCTAAATGGTTGATGCTTGAGGATCCGAATTCGAGCTCCGTCGACAAGCT
TGCGGCCGCACTCGAGCACCACCACCACCACCACTGAGATCCGGCTGCTAACAAAGCCCGAAAGGAAGCT
GAGTTGGCTGCTGCCACCGCTGAGCAATAACTAGCATAACCCCTTGGGGCCTCTAAACGGGTCTTGAGGG
GTTTTTTGCTGAAAGGAGGAACTATATCCGGATTGGCGAATGGG
[124 nt withheld, positions 745-868]
C
[91 nt withheld, positions 870-960]
A
[49 nt withheld, positions 962-1010]
CCTTTGACGTTGGAGTCCACGTTCTTT
[37 nt withheld, positions 1038-1074]
ACCCTATCTCGGTCTATTCTTTTGATTTATAAGGGATTTTGCCGATTTCGGCCTATTGGTTAAAAAATGA
GCTGATTTAACAAAAATTTAACGCGAATTTTAACAAAATATTAACGCTTACAATTTAGGTGGCACTTTTC
GGGGAAATGTGCGCGGAACCCCTATTTGTTTATTTTTCTAAATACATTCAAATATGTATCCGCTCATGAG
ACAATAACCCTGGTAAATGCTTCAATAATATTGAAAAAGGAAGAGTATGAGTATTCAACATTTCCGTGTC
GCCCTTATTCCCTTTTTTGCGGCATTTTGCCTTCCTGTTTTTGCTCACCCAGAAACGCTGGTGAAAGTAA
AAGATGCTGAAGATCAGTTGGGTGCACGAGTGGGTTACATCGAACTGGATCTCAACAGCGGTAAGATCCT
TGAGAGTTTTCGCCCCGAAGAACGTTTTCCAATGATGAGCACTTTTAAAGTTCTGCTATGTGGCGCGGTA
TTATCCCGTATTGACGCCGGGCAAGAGCAACTCGGTCGCCGCATACACTATTCTCAGAATGACTTGGTTG
AGTACTCACCAGTCACAGAAAAGCATCTTACGGATGGCATGACAGTAAGAGAATTATGCAGTGCTGCCAT
AACCATGAGTGATAACACTGCGGCCAACTTACTTCTGACAACGATCGGAGGACCGAAGGAGCTAACCGCT
TTTTTGCACAACATGGGGGATCATGTAACTCGCCTTGATCGTTGGGAACCGGAGCTGAATGAAGCCATAC
CAAACGACGAGCGTGACACCACGATGCCTGCAGCAATGGCAACAACGTTGCGCAAACTATTAACTGGCGA
ACTACTTACTCTAGCTTCCCGGCAACAATTAATAGACTGGATGGAGGCGGATAAAGTTGCAGGACCACTT
CTGCGCTCGGCCCTTCCGGCTGGCTGGTTTATTGCTGATAAATCTGGAGCCGGTGAGCGTGGGTCTCGCG
GTATCATTGCAGCACTGGGGCCAGATGGTAAGCCCTCCCGTATCGTAGTTATCTACACGACGGGGAGTCA
GGCAACTATGGATGAACGAAATAGACAGATCGCTGAGATAGGTGCCTCACTGATTAAGCATTGGTAACTG
TCAGACCAAGTTTACTCATATATACTTTAGATTGATTTAAAACTTCATTTTTAATTTAAAAGGATCTAGG
TGAAGATCCTTTTTGATAATCTCATGACCAAAATCCCTTAACGTGAGTTTTCGTTCCACTGAGCGTCAGA
CCCCGTAGAAAAGATCAAAGGATCTTCTTGAGATCCTTTTTTTCTGCGCGTAATCTGCTGCTTGCAAACA
AAAAAACCACCGCTACCAGCGGTGGTTTGTTTGCCGGATCAAGAGCTACCAACTCTTTTTCCGAAGGTAA
CTGGCTTCAGCAGAGCGCAGATACCAAATACTGTCCTTCTAGTGTAGCCGTAGTTAGGCCACCACTTCAA
GAACTCTGTAGCACCGCCTACATACCTCGCTCTGCTAATCCTGTTACCAGTGGCTGCTGCCAGTGGCGAT
AAGTCGTGTCTTACCGGGTTGGACTCAAGACGATAGTTACCGGATAAGGCGCAGCGGTCGGGCTGAACGG
GGGGTTCGTGCACACAGCCCAGCTTGGAGCGAACGACCTACACCGAACTGAGATACCTACAGCGTGAGCT
ATGAGAAAGCGCCACGCTTCCCGAAGGGAGAAAGGCGGACAGGTATCCGGTAAGCGGCAGGGTCGGAACA
GGAGAGCGCACGAGGGAGCTTCCAGGGGGAAACGCCTGGTATCTTTATAGTCCTGTCGGGTTTCGCCACC
TCTGACTTGAGCGTCGATTTTTGTGATGCTCGTCAGGGGGGCGGAGCCTATGGAAAAACGCCAGCAACGC
GGCCTTTTTACGGTTCCTGGCCTTTTGCTGGCCTTTTGCTCACATGTTCTTTCCTGCGTTATCCCCTGAT
TCTGTGGATAACCGTATTACCGCCTTTGAGTGAGCTGATACCGCTCGCCGCAGCCGAACGACCGAGCGCA
GCGAGTCAGTGAGCGAGGAAGCGGAAGAGCGCCTGATGCGGTATTTTCTCCTTACGCATCTGTGCGGTAT
TTCACACCGCAATGGTGCACTCTCAGTACAATCTGCTCTGATGCCGCATAGTTAAGCCAGTATACACTCC
GCTATCGCTACGTGACTGGGTCATGGCTGCGCCCCGACACCCGCCAACACCCGCTGACGCGCCCTGACGG
GCTTGTCTGCTCCCGGCATCCGCTTACAGACAAGCTGTGACCGTCTCCGGGAGCTGCATGTGTCAGAGGT
TTTCACCGTCATCACCGAAACGCGCGAGGCAGCTGCGGTAAAGCTCATCAGCGTGGTCGTGAAGCGATTC
ACAGATGTCTGCCTGTTCATCCGCGTCCAGCTCGTTGAGCTTCTCCAGAAGCGTTAATGTCTGGCTTCTG
ATAAAGCGGGCCATGTTAAGGGCGGTTTTTTCCTGTTTGGTCACTGATGCCTCCGTGTAAGGGGGATTTC
TGTTCATGGGGGTAATGATACCGATGAAACGAGAGAGGATGCTCACGATACGGGTTACTGATGATGAACA
TGCCCGGTTACTGGAACGTTGTGAGGGTAAACAACTGGCGGTATGGATGCGGCGGGACCAGAGAAAAATC
ACTCAGGGTCAATGCCAGCGCTTCGTTAATACAGATGTAGGTGTTCCACAGGGTAGCCAGCAGCATCCTG
CGATGCAGATCCGGAACATAATGGTGCAGGGCGCTGACTTCCGCGTTTCCAGACTTTACGAAACACGGAA
ACCGAAGACCATTCATGTTGTTGCTCAGGTCGCAGACGTTTTGCAGCAGCAGTCGCTTCACGTTCGCTCG
CGTATCGGTGATTCATTCTGCTAACCAGTAAGGCAACCCCGCCAGCCTAGCCGGGTCCTCAACGACAGGA
GCACGATCATGCGCACCCGTGGCCAGGACCCAACGCTGCCCGAGATCTCGATCCCGCGAAAT
Features (pLannotate 1.2.2; 14 found; start..end, strand, type, name):
      1..19      +  promoter       T7 promoter: promoter for bacteriophage T7 RNA polymerase
     51..73      +  RBS            RBS: efficient ribosome binding site from bacteriophage T7 gene 10 (Olins and Rangwala, 1989)
     91..110     +  CDS            8xHis (fragment): 8xHis affinity tag
    132..152     +  CDS            TEV site: tobacco etch virus (TEV) protease recognition and cleavage site
    577..594     +  CDS            9xHis (fragment): 9xHis affinity tag
    604..653     +  CDS            SET1 (fragment): solubility-enhancement tag derived from T7 phage gene 10B
    661..708     +  terminator     T7 terminator: transcription terminator for bacteriophage T7 RNA polymerase
    745..1173    +  rep_origin     f1 ori (sequence partly withheld): f1 bacteriophage origin of replication; arrow indicates direction of (+) strand synthesis
   1226..1330    +  promoter       AmpR promoter: bla
   1331..2191    +  CDS            AmpR: β-lactamase; bla; confers resistance to ampicillin, carbenicillin, and related antibiotics
   2362..2950    +  rep_origin     ori: high-copy-number ColE1/pMB1/pBR322/pUC origin of replication
   3136..3275    -  misc_feature   bom: basis of mobility region from pBR322
   3377..3568    -  CDS            rop: Rop protein, which maintains plasmids at low copy number; rop
   3585..3965    +  CDS            YPB1_ECOLX: Protein predicted: Swiss-Prot protein existence level 4. From Escherichia coli.
