[The description below was written by a language model from this plasmid's Addgene catalogue record and pLannotate feature annotations shown in this document.]
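Description:
pDEST14-Cys-SpyCatcher002 is a bacterial expression plasmid built on the pDEST14 backbone for producing a cysteine-bearing version of SpyCatcher002 in E. coli. SpyCatcher002 is an evolved, faster-reacting form of the SpyCatcher protein, which spontaneously forms a covalent isopeptide (amide) bond with its SpyTag peptide partner. The synthetic insert, about 435 bp and introduced by Gibson cloning, carries a cysteine residue in its N-terminal region, giving a thiol handle for coupling reagents such as dyes or other labels.

Expression is driven by a T7 promoter followed by the phage T7 gene 10 ribosome binding site, so it requires a host supplying T7 RNA polymerase, and transcription ends at a T7 terminator. The coding region begins with an N-terminal His6 tag for metal-affinity purification, followed by a TEV protease site that allows tag removal. The catalogue also lists a GSSGS linker at the C-terminal end of the insert. The SpyCatcher002 sequence itself is not annotated but would occupy the unannotated span after the TEV site. The annotation tool also calls a second short His-tag fragment and a fragment of a T7 gene 10B-derived solubility tag just upstream of the terminator. The record does not say whether these lie in the translated frame, and they may simply be residual backbone sequence.

Propagation relies on a ColE1/pMB1-type origin and ampicillin selection through β-lactamase. The bom and rop elements from pBR322 and an f1 origin are also present. The catalogue lists the plasmid as high copy, although rop normally moderates copy number. The sequenced record is 4,076 nt, smaller than the 6,422 bp quoted for the empty backbone. This would fit with loss of the Gateway destination cassette, though the record does not state this.
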