Addgene plasmid #102829: pDEST14-Cys-SpyCatcher002
Purpose: Bacterial expression of Cysteine-modified SpyCatcher002 allowing reaction with thiol coupling reagents
Depositing lab: Mark Howarth. Depositing organization: University of Oxford. Publication: Evolving accelerated amidation by SpyTag/SpyCatcher to analyze membrane dynamics. Keeble AH, Banerjee A, Reddington SC, Ferla MP, Howarth M, Khairil Anuar INA. Angew Chem Int Ed Engl. 2017 Oct 10. doi: 10.1002/anie.201707623. PubMed 29024296.
Backbone
  Vector backbone: pDEST14
  Backbone manufacturer: Thermo Fisher Scientific
  Backbone size w/o insert (bp): 6422
  Vector type: Bacterial Expression
Growth in bacteria
  Bacterial resistance: Ampicillin, 100 μg/mL
  Growth temperature: 37°C
  Growth strain: DH5alpha
  Copy number: High Copy
Gene/Insert
  Gene/Insert name: Cys-SpyCatcher002
  Species: Synthetic
  Insert size (bp): 435
  Mutation: Cysteine residue in N-terminal region
  Promoter: T7
  Tag / fusion protein: His6 (N terminal on backbone); TEV cleavage site (N terminal on insert); GSSGS (C terminal on insert)
  Cloning method: Gibson Cloning
  Sequencing primers: 5′ T7F; 3′ T7R
Terms and licenses: Academic/Nonprofit Terms; Industry Terms: Not Available to Industry
How to cite: pDEST14-Cys-SpyCatcher002 was a gift from Mark Howarth (Addgene plasmid # 102829 ; http://n2t.net/addgene:102829 ; RRID:Addgene_102829)
