>Addgene plasmid #102829 | pDEST14-Cys-SpyCatcher002 | depositor partial sequence | sequence record 194611 | pDEST14 Cys-SpyCatcher002 sequence 435 bps
ATGTCGTACTACCATCACCATCACCATCACGATTGCGACATCCCAACGACCGAAAACCTGTATTTTCAGG
GCGCCATGGTAACCACCTTATCAGGTTTATCAGGTGAGCAAGGTCCGTCCGGTGATATGACAACTGAAGA
AGATAGTGCTACCCATATTAAATTCTCAAAACGTGATGAGGACGGCCGTGAGTTAGCTGGTGCAACTATG
GAGTTGCGTGATTCATCTGGTAAAACTATTAGTACATGGATTTCAGATGGACATGTGAAGGATTTCTACC
TGTATCCAGGAAAATATACATTTGTCGAAACCGCAGCACCAGACGGTTATGAGGTAGCAACTGCTATTAC
CTTTACAGTTAATGAGCAAGGTCAGGTTACTGTAAATGGCGAAGCAACTAAAGGTGACGCTCATACTGGA
TCCAGTGGTAGCTAA
